>Addgene plasmid #73578 | mOC-STAMP (N162D)_3xFlag-Myc-CMV26 | depositor partial sequence | sequence record 136070 | backbone vector sequence
CCATTCGCCATTCAGGCTGCGCAACTGTTGGGAAGGGCGATCGGTGCGGGCCTCTTCGCTATTACGCCAG
CTGGCGAAAGGGGGATGTGCTGCAAGGCGATTAAGTTGGGTAACGCCAGGGTTTTCCCAGTCACGACGTT
GTAAAACGACGGCCAGTGCCAAGCTGATCTATACATTGAATCAATATTGGCAATTAGCCATATTAGTCAT
TGGTTATATAGCATAAATCAATATTGGCTATTGGCCATTGCATACGTTGTATCTATATCATAATATGTAC
ATTTATATTGGCTCATGTCCAATATGACCGCCATGTTGACATTGATTATTGACTAGTTATTAATAGTAAT
CAATTACGGGGTCATTAGTTCATAGCCCATATATGGAGTTCCGCGTTACATAACTTACGGTAAATGGCCC
GCCTGGCTGACCGCCCAACGACCCCCGCCCATTGACGTCAATAATGACGTATGTTCCCATAGTAACGCCA
ATAGGGACTTTCCATTGACGTCAATGGGTGGAGTATTTACGGTAAACTGCCCACTTGGCAGTACATCAAG
TGTATCATATGCCAAGTCCGCCCCCTATTGACGTCAATGACGGTAAATGGCCCGCCTGGCATTATGCCCA
GTACATGACCTTACGGGACTTTCCTACTTGGCAGTACATCTACGTATTAGTCATCGCTATTACCATGGTG
ATGCGGTTTTGGCAGTACACCAATGGGCGTGGATAGCGGTTTGACTCACGGGGATTTCCAAGTCTCCACC
CCATTGACGTCAATGGGAGTTTGTTTTGGCACCAAAATCAACGGGACTTTCCAAAATGTCGTAATAACCC
CGCCCCGTTGACGCAAATGGGCGGTAGGCGTGTACGGTGGGAGGTCTATATAAGCAGAGCTCGTTTAGTG
AACCGTCAGAATTAACCATGGACTACAAAGACCATGACGGTGATTATAAAGATCATGACATCGATTACAA
GGATGACGATGACAAGCTTGCGGCCGCGAATTCATCGATAGATCTGATATCGGTACCAGTCGACTCTAGA
GAACAAAAACTCATCTCAGAAGAGGATCTGTGAGGATCCCGGGTGGCATCCCTGTGACCCCTCCCCAGTG
CCTCTCCTGGCCCTGGAAGTTGCCACTCCAGTGCCCACCAGCCTTGTCCTAATAAAATTAAGTTGCATCA
TTTTGTCTGACTAGGTGTCCTTCTATAATATTATGGGGTGGAGGGGGGTGGTATGGAGCAAGGGGCAAGT
TGGGAAGACAACCTGTAGGGCCTGCGGGGTCTATTGGGAACCAAGCTGGAGTGCAGTGGCACAATCTTGG
CTCACTGCAATCTCCGCCTCCTGGGTTCAAGCGATTCTCCTGCCTCAGCCTCCCGAGTTGTTGGGATTCC
AGGCATGCATGACCAGGCTCAGCTAATTTTTGTTTTTTTGGTAGAGACGGGGTTTCACCATATTGGCCAG
GCTGGTCTCCAACTCCTAATCTCAGGTGATCTACCCACCTTGGCCTCCCAAATTGCTGGGATTACAGGCG
TGAACCACTGCTCCCTTCCCTGTCCTTCTGATTTTAAAATAACTATACCAGCAGGAGGACGTCCAGACAC
AGCATAGGCTACCTGGCCATGCCCAACCGGTGGGACATTTGAGTTGCTTGCTTGGCACTGTCCTCTCATG
CGTTGGGTCCACTCAGTAGATGCCTGTTGAATTGGGTACGCGGCCAGCTTGGCTGTGGAATGTGTGTCAG
TTAGGGTGTGGAAAGTCCCCAGGCTCCCCAGCAGGCAGAAGTATGCAAAGCATGCATCTCAATTAGTCAG
CAACCAGGTGTGGAAAGTCCCCAGGCTCCCCAGCAGGCAGAAGTATGCAAAGCATGCATCTCAATTAGTC
AGCAACCATAGTCCCGCCCCTAACTCCGCCCATCCCGCCCCTAACTCCGCCCAGTTCCGCCCATTCTCCG
CCCCATGGCTGACTAATTTTTTTTATTTATGCAGAGGCCGAGGCCGCCTCGGCCTCTGAGCTATTCCAGA
AGTAGTGAGGAGGCTTTTTTGGAGGAATTGATCAGCTTGGGATCTGATCAAGAGACAGGATGAGGATCGT
TTCGCATGATTGAACAAGATGGATTGCACGCAGGTTCTCCGGCCGCTTGGGTGGAGAGGCTATTCGGCTA
TGACTGGGCACAACAGACAATCGGCTGCTCTGATGCCGCCGTGTTCCGGCTGTCAGCGCAGGGGCGCCCG
GTTCTTTTTGTCAAGACCGACCTGTCCGGTGCCCTGAATGAACTGCAGGACGAGGCAGCGCGGCTATCGT
GGCTGGCCACGACGGGCGTTCCTTGCGCAGCTGTGCTCGACGTTGTCACTGAAGCGGGAAGGGACTGGCT
GCTATTGGGCGAAGTGCCGGGGCAGGATCTCCTGTCATCTCACCTTGCTCCTGCCGAGAAAGTATCCATC
ATGGCTGATGCAATGCGGCGGCTGCATACGCTTGATCCGGCTACCTGCCCATTCGACCACCAAGCGAAAC
ATCGCATCGAGCGAGCACGTACTCGGATGGAAGCCGGTCTTGTCGATCAGGATGATCTGGACGAAGAGCA
TCAGGGGCTCGCGCCAGCCGAACTGTTCGCCAGGCTCAAGGCGCGCATGCCCGACGGCGAGGATCTCGTC
GTGACCCATGGCGATGCCTGCTTGCCGAATATCATGGTGGAAAATGGCCGCTTTTCTGGATTCATCGACT
GTGGCCGGCTGGGTGTGGCGGACCGCTATCAGGACATAGCGTTGGCTACCCGTGATATTGCTGAAGAGCT
TGGCGGCGAATGGGCTGACCGCTTCCTCGTGCTTTACGGTATCGCCGCTCCCGATTCGCAGCGCATCGCC
TTCTATCGCCTTCTTGACGAGTTCTTCTGAGCGGGACTCTGGGGTTCGAAATGACCGACCAAGCGACGCC
CAACCTGCCATCACGAGATTTCGATTCCACCGCCGCCTTCTATGAAAGGTTGGGCTTCGGAATCGTTTTC
CGGGACGCCGGCTGGATGATCCTCCAGCGCGGGGATCTCATGCTGGAGTTCTTCGCCCACCCCGGGCTCG
ATCCCCTCGCGAGTTGGTTCAGCTGCTGCCTGAGGCTGGACGACCTCGCGGAGTTCTACCGGCAGTGCAA
ATCCGTCGGCATCCAGGAAACCAGCAGCGGCTATCCGCGCATCCATGCCCCCGAACTGCAGGAGTGGGGA
GGCACGATGGCCGCTTTGGTCGACCCGGACGGGACGCTCCTGCGCCTGATACAGAACGAATTGCTTGCAG
GCATCTCATGAGTGTGTCTTCCCGTTTTCCGCCTGAGGTCACTGCGTGGATGGAGCGCTGGCGCCTGCTG
CGCGACGGCGAGCTGCTCACCACCCACTCGCCAAGCTGGAACCGTAAAAAGGCCGCGTTGCTGGCGTTTT
TCCATAGGCTCCGCCGATCATAATCAGCCATACCACATTTGTAGAGGTTTTACTTGCTTTAAAAAACCTC
CCACACCTCCCCCTGAACCTGAAACATAAAATGAATGCAATTGTTGTTGTTAACTTGTTTATTGCAGCTT
ATAATGGTTACAAATAAAGCAATAGCATCACAAATTTCACAAATAAAGCATTTTTTTCACTGCATTCTAG
TTGTGGTTTGTCCAAACTCATCAATGTATCTTATCATGTCTGGATCAATTCCCTATAGTGAGTCGTATTA
AATTCGTAATCATGTCATAGCTGTTTCCTGTGTGAAATTGTTATCCGCTCACAATTCCACACAACATACG
AGCCGGAAGCATAAAGTGTAAAGCCTGGGGTGCCTAATGAGTGAGCTAACTCACATTAATTGCGTTGCGC
TCACTGCCCGCTTTCCAGTCGGGAAACCTGTCGTGCCAGCTGCATTAATGAATCGGCCAACGCGCGGGGA
GAGGCGGTTTGCGTATTGGGCGCTCTTCCGCTTCCTCGCTCACTGACTCGCTGCGCTCGGTCGTTCGGCT
GCGGCGAGCGGTATCAGCTCACTCAAAGGCGGTAATACGGTTATCCACAGAATCAGGGGATAACGCAGGA
AAGAACATGTGAGCAAAAGGCCAGCAAAAGGCCAGGAACCGTAAAAAGGCCGCGTTGCTGGCGTTTTTCC
ATAGGCTCCGCCCCCCTGACGAGCATCACAAAAATCGACGCTCAAGTCAGAGGTGGCGAAACCCGACAGG
ACTATAAAGATACCAGGCGTTTCCCCCTGGAAGCTCCCTCGTGCGCTCTCCTGTTCCGACCCTGCCGCTT
ACCGGATACCTGTCCGCCTTTCTCCCTTCGGGAAGCGTGGCGCTTTCTCATAGCTCACGCTGTAGGTATC
TCAGTTCGGTGTAGGTCGTTCGCTCCAAGCTGGGCTGTGTGCACGAACCCCCCGTTCAGCCCGACCGCTG
CGCCTTATCCGGTAACTATCGTCTTGAGTCCAACCCGGTAAGACACGACTTATCGCCACTGGCAGCAGCC
ACTGGTAACAGGATTAGCAGAGCGAGGTATGTAGGCGGTGCTACAGAGTTCTTGAAGTGGTGGCCTAACT
ACGGCTACACTAGAAGAACAGTATTTGGTATCTGCGCTCTGCTGAAGCCAGTTACCTTCGGAAAAAGAGT
TGGTAGCTCTTGATCCGGCAAACAAACCACCGCTGGTAGCGGTGGTTTTTTTGTTTGCAAGCAGCAGATT
ACGCGCAGAAAAAAAGGATCTCAAGAAGATCCTTTGATCTTTTCTACGGGGTCTGACGCTCAGTGGAACG
AAAACTCACGTTAAGGGATTTTGGTCATGAGATTATCAAAAAGGATCTTCACCTAGATCCTTTTAAATTA
AAAATGAAGTTTTAAATCAATCTAAAGTATATATGAGTAAACTTGGTCTGACAGTTACCAATGCTTAATC
AGTGAGGCACCTATCTCAGCGATCTGTCTATTTCGTTCATCCATAGTTGCCTGACTCCCCGTCGTGTAGA
TAACTACGATACGGGAGGGCTTACCATCTGGCCCCAGTGCTGCAATGATACCGCGAGACCCACGCTCACC
GGCTCCAGATTTATCAGCAATAAACCAGCCAGCCGGAAGGGCCGAGCGCAGAAGTGGTCCTGCAACTTTA
TCCGCCTCCATCCAGTCTATTAATTGTTGCCGGGAAGCTAGAGTAAGTAGTTCGCCAGTTAATAGTTTGC
GCAACGTTGTTGCCATTGCTACAGGCATCGTGGTGTCACGCTCGTCGTTTGGTATGGCTTCATTCAGCTC
CGGTTCCCAACGATCAAGGCGAGTTACATGATCCCCCATGTTGTGCAAAAAAGCGGTTAGCTCCTTCGGT
CCTCCGATCGTTGTCAGAAGTAAGTTGGCCGCAGTGTTATCACTCATGGTTATGGCAGCACTGCATAATT
CTCTTACTGTCATGCCATCCGTAAGATGCTTTTCTGTGACTGGTGAGTACTCAACCAAGTCATTCTGAGA
ATAGTGTATGCGGCGACCGAGTTGCTCTTGCCCGGCGTCAATACGGGATAATACCGCGCCACATAGCAGA
ACTTTAAAAGTGCTCATCATTGGAAAACGTTCTTCGGGGCGAAAACTCTCAAGGATCTTACCGCTGTTGA
GATCCAGTTCGATGTAACCCACTCGTGCACCCAACTGATCTTCAGCATCTTTTACTTTCACCAGCGTTTC
TGGGTGAGCAAAAACAGGAAGGCAAAATGCCGCAAAAAAGGGAATAAGGGCGACACGGAAATGTTGAATA
CTCATACTCTTCCTTTTTCAATATTATTGAAGCATTTATCAGGGTTATTGTCTCATGAGCGGATACATAT
TTGAATGTATTTAGAAAAATAAACAAATAGGGGTTCCGCGCACATTTCCCCGAAAAGTGCCACCTG
[124 nt withheld, positions 5877-6000]
C
[91 nt withheld, positions 6002-6092]
A
[49 nt withheld, positions 6094-6142]
CCTTTGACGTTGGAGTCCACGTTCTTT
[37 nt withheld, positions 6170-6206]
ACCCTATCTCGGTCTATTCTTTTGATTTATAAGGGATTTTGCCGATTTCGGCCTATTGGTTAAAAAATGA
GCTGATTTAACAAAAATTTAACGCGAATTTTAACAAAATATTAACGCTTACAATTT
