>Addgene plasmid #73578 | mOC-STAMP (N162D)_3xFlag-Myc-CMV26 | addgene partial sequence | sequence record 140041 | CMV-F 5'-CGCAAATGGGCGGTAGGCGTG-3'
GAACCGTCAGAATTAACCATGGACTACAAAGACCATGACGGTGATTATAAAGATCATGACATCGATTACA
AGGATGACGATGACAAGCTTGCGGCCGCAATGAGGACCATCAGGGCAGCCACGGAACACCTCTTTGGCTT
GGGGTGGAAGTTCTGGCGCTTGGGGATCTGCAAGGCAGTTGTTCCACTGCAGGCTGCCTGGAAAGCCTTC
TCCCAGCCTGTCCCAGCCAGCTGTAACGAACTACTGACCCAGCTTCTCCTGTGTGTTTCCTTGGCCAGTC
TTATCGCAGGCCTGGCGCATCACTGGCTGGTCTCTTTGCAGCTTTATCCTTTGGGACCCCCTGCCCTGGT
GACCTCTCTCTGTGGTCTCTTCGTCTTCCTAAGCCTGGGCCTGGTGCCCCCCATCCGCTGCCTATTTGTG
CTCAGTGTGCCAACCCTGGGCTCCAAGCAGGGCCGCCGCTTGCTCCTGTCCTACAGTGCAGCCAACCTGG
CTGTCGCTGTGGTGCCAAACGTCTTAGGCAATGTGCGTGCAGCTGGGCAAGTGCTGAGCTGTGTTACTGA
GGGCTCTTTGGAGAGTCTGCTTGATACCACTTACCAGCTGCGCCAGGCAGCCAGGGAACTGGGCCCAGCC
AGCCGAGCAGGCAGCCGCAGCCTGACATTTGAGGTCGAGGGCAAGGGCTCAGCCTTCCGCCTTCACATGC
ACACGATCACTCAGGAGATCCTGGAAGACTTCTCTGGCCTGGAGTTCCTGGCTCGAGCAGCACTGGGCAC
TCAGCGGGTGGTCACCGGGTTGTTCCTGCTGGGCCTCCTGGGAGAGTCGGCCTGGTACCTTCATCGCTAC
CTCACTGACCTGCGTTTCGACAATATCTACGCGACTCGGCAGCTGGTTCGGCAGCTGGCCCA
