>Addgene plasmid #73578 | mOC-STAMP (N162D)_3xFlag-Myc-CMV26 | addgene partial sequence | sequence record 140043 | pNUT-R 5'-GTGGCAACTTCCAGGGCC-3'
CCCGGGATCCTCACAGATCCTCTTCTGAGATGAGTTTTTGTTCTCTAGAGTCGACTGGTACCGATATCCA
CTCGAGGTCATATGGAGGCCCAAGGGAGTCATGTGCCTGAGGTCCCTGTGACTCCAGAGTCCGAGTTCCC
TGTCCAGGCTTCCTGGATTCCCGGGTGGCCATAGTGCCGGGCTGTTTGTTCAGGTGGTCACTCTGGTTGT
GTCTCCTCTGGAGCCGGGCCTGCAAGTGGCTAAGCCTCCTGGCCTCCTGGTCTGGGAAGAAGGAGGCTGC
GATGGTGTGGCGCAGGCGCCAGGCGTAGGCCTGTAGCACCAAGGTGGCGCCCGCCAGCAGTTGCAGGGCG
CCCGCCGCCAGAGCAGCGGTGACACGGGGTGGTTGAGCCTGTGGTAGATGACAGTCGTGGGGCGTGAAGC
GCAGCTCCCACTGGAAGGAGCGCTGCATGGAGGCAAACACGCTCTCCACCGGAGGTTGGTTGAGGACGAA
GAGGATGAAGTCCAGAACCTTATATGAGGCGTCATATTTGACTGTGAGTGTGATTGGGACAGTGGGTAAC
TTCTGAGCCCAGGCTACAGCTGCTTGTGCCAAGAGGAAGGCCCCATAGTCTGAGGCCACTGTCACAGCTG
TGGCTACTAAGAGCAATGCCAGTAGCCCCAGCCTTAGGAGACAGCTCAGCAGCTCCTCCCGTGACAACTT
AGGCTGGGCTGTTTGGAGCAGCCACGGAGGCGGAGAGGTCAGCAGATGTGTGGCACCAGCCTGGGCCAGC
TGCCGAACCAGCTGCCGAGTCGCGTAGATATTGTCGAAACGCAGGTCAGTGAGGTAGCGATGAAGGTACC
AGGCCGACTCTCCCAGGAGGCCCAGCAGGAACAACCC
