[The description below was written by a language model from this plasmid's Addgene catalogue record.]
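Description:
mOC-STAMP (N162D)_3xFlag-Myc-CMV26 is a mammalian expression plasmid of about 7.8 kb, built on the commercial 3xFlag-Myc-CMV26 backbone (about 6.3 kb without insert). It is propagated in E. coli as a high-copy plasmid under ampicillin selection. It also carries a neomycin resistance marker, so transfected mammalian cells can be selected with G418, for example to derive stable lines. No feature table accompanies the record, so the promoter, polyadenylation signal and origins of replication are not listed explicitly. The backbone name points to a CMV promoter driving the insert, but this is an inference from the name.

The insert is the mouse Ocstamp coding sequence (OC-STAMP, osteoclast stimulatory transmembrane protein), cloned by restriction digestion between NotI and EcoRV sites. This placement puts it in frame with two backbone-encoded epitope tags, a 3xFLAG tag at the N terminus and a c-Myc tag at the C terminus. Because the two ends carry different tags, each terminus of the protein can be detected independently by immunoblotting, immunoprecipitation or immunostaining, which is useful when probing the membrane orientation of a multipass protein. The insert carries a point mutation changing asparagine 162 to aspartic acid; the record does not state why this substitution was made. The stated purpose is expression of this mutant in mammalian cells. The associated study concerns OC-STAMP in osteoclast fusion, including rescue of cell fusion in a knockout mouse model and analysis of transmembrane topology, so the construct would presumably be compared with wild-type protein in such experiments.
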