Addgene plasmid #73578: mOC-STAMP (N162D)_3xFlag-Myc-CMV26
Purpose: Express mouse OC-STAMP ((N162D) in mammalian cells
Depositing lab: Paul Odgren. Depositing organization: University of Massachusetts, Worcester. Publication: Studies of OC-STAMP in Osteoclast Fusion: A New Knockout Mouse Model, Rescue of Cell Fusion, and Transmembrane Topology. Witwicka H, Hwang SY, Reyes-Gutierrez P, Jia H, Odgren PE, Donahue LR, Birnbaum MJ, Odgren PR. PLoS One. 2015 Jun 4;10(6):e0128275. doi: 10.1371/journal.pone.0128275. eCollection 2015. PONE-D-14-50827 PubMed 26042409.
Backbone
  Vector backbone: 3xFlag-Myc-CMV26
  Backbone manufacturer: Sigma Aldrich
  Backbone size w/o insert (bp): 6332
  Total vector size (bp): 7829
  Vector type: Mammalian Expression
  Selectable markers: Neomycin (select with G418)
Growth in bacteria
  Bacterial resistance: Ampicillin, 100 μg/mL
  Growth temperature: 37°C
  Growth strain: DH5alpha
  Copy number: High Copy
Gene/Insert
  Gene/Insert name: OC-STAMP
  Species: M. musculus (mouse)
  Mutation: changed asparagin (N) 162 to Aspartic Acid (D)
  GenBank ID: NM_029021.1
  Entrez Gene: Ocstamp (a.k.a. 4833422F24Rik, OC-STAMP)
  Tag / fusion protein: 3x Flag (N terminal on backbone); c-Myc tag (C terminal on backbone)
  Cloning method: Restriction Enzyme; 5′ cloning site Not1 (unknown if destroyed); 3′ cloning site EcoRV (unknown if destroyed)
  Sequencing primers: 5′ tcttaggcaatgtgcgtgcag
Terms and licenses: Academic/Nonprofit Terms; Industry Terms: Not Available to Industry
How to cite: mOC-STAMP (N162D)_3xFlag-Myc-CMV26 was a gift from Paul Odgren (Addgene plasmid # 73578 ; http://n2t.net/addgene:73578 ; RRID:Addgene_73578)
